>Addgene plasmid #132447 | pZNF609.1.0-gDNA | addgene full sequence | sequence record 266793 | Addgene NGS Result
TAGAGCTAGAAATAGCAAGTTAAAATAAGGCTAGTCCGTTATCAACTTGAAAAAGTGGCACCGAGTCGGT
GCTTTTTTGTTTTAGAGCTAGAAATAGCAAGTTAAAATAAGGCTAGTCCGTTTTTAGCGCGTGCGCCAAT
TCTGCAGACAAATGGCTCTAGAGGTACCCGTTACATAACTTACGGTAAATGGCCCGCCTGGCTGACCGCC
CAACGACCCCCGCCCATTGACGTCAATAGTAACGCCAATAGGGACTTTCCATTGACGTCAATGGGTGGAG
TATTTACGGTAAACTGCCCACTTGGCAGTACATCAAGTGTATCATATGCCAAGTACGCCCCCTATTGACG
TCAATGACGGTAAATGGCCCGCCTGGCATTGTGCCCAGTACATGACCTTATGGGACTTTCCTACTTGGCA
GTACATCTACGTATTAGTCATCGCTATTACCATGGTCGAGGTGAGCCCCACGTTCTGCTTCACTCTCCCC
ATCTCCCCCCCCTCCCCACCCCCAATTTTGTATTTATTTATTTTTTAATTATTTTGTGCAGCGATGGGGG
CGGGGGGGGGGGGGGGGCGCGCGCCAGGCGGGGCGGGGCGGGGCGAGGGGCGGGGCGGGGCGAGGCGGAG
AGGTGCGGCGGCAGCCAATCAGAGCGGCGCGCTCCGAAAGTTTCCTTTTATGGCGAGGCGGCGGCGGCGG
CGGCCCTATAAAAAGCGAAGCGCGCGGCGGGCGGGAGTCGCTGCGCGCTGCCTTCGCCCCGTGCCCCGCT
CCGCCGCCGCCTCGCGCCGCCCGCCCCGGCTCTGACTGACCGCGTTACTCCCACAGGTGAGCGGGCGGGA
CGGCCCTTCTCCTCCGGGCTGTAATTAGCTGAGCAAGAGGTAAGGGTTTAAGGGATGGTTGGTTGGTGGG
GTATTAATGTTTAATTACCTGGAGCACCTGCCTGAAATCACTTTTTTTCAGGTTGGACCGGTGCCACCAT
GGACTATAAGGACCACGACGGAGACTACAAGGATCATGATATTGATTACAAAGACGATGACGATAAGATG
GCCCCAAAGAAGAAGCGGAAGGTCGGTATCCACGGAGTCCCAGCAGCCGACAAGAAGTACAGCATCGGCC
TGGACATCGGCACCAACTCTGTGGGCTGGGCCGTGATCACCGACGAGTACAAGGTGCCCAGCAAGAAATT
CAAGGTGCTGGGCAACACCGACCGGCACAGCATCAAGAAGAACCTGATCGGAGCCCTGCTGTTCGACAGC
GGCGAAACAGCCGAGGCCACCCGGCTGAAGAGAACCGCCAGAAGAAGATACACCAGACGGAAGAACCGGA
TCTGCTATCTGCAAGAGATCTTCAGCAACGAGATGGCCAAGGTGGACGACAGCTTCTTCCACAGACTGGA
AGAGTCCTTCCTGGTGGAAGAGGATAAGAAGCACGAGCGGCACCCCATCTTCGGCAACATCGTGGACGAG
GTGGCCTACCACGAGAAGTACCCCACCATCTACCACCTGAGAAAGAAACTGGTGGACAGCACCGACAAGG
CCGACCTGCGGCTGATCTATCTGGCCCTGGCCCACATGATCAAGTTCCGGGGCCACTTCCTGATCGAGGG
CGACCTGAACCCCGACAACAGCGACGTGGACAAGCTGTTCATCCAGCTGGTGCAGACCTACAACCAGCTG
TTCGAGGAAAACCCCATCAACGCCAGCGGCGTGGACGCCAAGGCCATCCTGTCTGCCAGACTGAGCAAGA
GCAGACGGCTGGAAAATCTGATCGCCCAGCTGCCCGGCGAGAAGAAGAATGGCCTGTTCGGAAACCTGAT
TGCCCTGAGCCTGGGCCTGACCCCCAACTTCAAGAGCAACTTCGACCTGGCCGAGGATGCCAAACTGCAG
CTGAGCAAGGACACCTACGACGACGACCTGGACAACCTGCTGGCCCAGATCGGCGACCAGTACGCCGACC
TGTTTCTGGCCGCCAAGAACCTGTCCGACGCCATCCTGCTGAGCGACATCCTGAGAGTGAACACCGAGAT
CACCAAGGCCCCCCTGAGCGCCTCTATGATCAAGAGATACGACGAGCACCACCAGGACCTGACCCTGCTG
AAAGCTCTCGTGCGGCAGCAGCTGCCTGAGAAGTACAAAGAGATTTTCTTCGACCAGAGCAAGAACGGCT
ACGCCGGCTACATTGACGGCGGAGCCAGCCAGGAAGAGTTCTACAAGTTCATCAAGCCCATCCTGGAAAA
GATGGACGGCACCGAGGAACTGCTCGTGAAGCTGAACAGAGAGGACCTGCTGCGGAAGCAGCGGACCTTC
GACAACGGCAGCATCCCCCACCAGATCCACCTGGGAGAGCTGCACGCCATTCTGCGGCGGCAGGAAGATT
TTTACCCATTCCTGAAGGACAACCGGGAAAAGATCGAGAAGATCCTGACCTTCCGCATCCCCTACTACGT
GGGCCCTCTGGCCAGGGGAAACAGCAGATTCGCCTGGATGACCAGAAAGAGCGAGGAAACCATCACCCCC
TGGAACTTCGAGGAAGTGGTGGACAAGGGCGCTTCCGCCCAGAGCTTCATCGAGCGGATGACCAACTTCG
ATAAGAACCTGCCCAACGAGAAGGTGCTGCCCAAGCACAGCCTGCTGTACGAGTACTTCACCGTGTATAA
CGAGCTGACCAAAGTGAAATACGTGACCGAGGGAATGAGAAAGCCCGCCTTCCTGAGCGGCGAGCAGAAA
AAGGCCATCGTGGACCTGCTGTTCAAGACCAACCGGAAAGTGACCGTGAAGCAGCTGAAAGAGGACTACT
TCAAGAAAATCGAGTGCTTCGACTCCGTGGAAATCTCCGGCGTGGAAGATCGGTTCAACGCCTCCCTGGG
CACATACCACGATCTGCTGAAAATTATCAAGGACAAGGACTTCCTGGACAATGAGGAAAACGAGGACATT
CTGGAAGATATCGTGCTGACCCTGACACTGTTTGAGGACAGAGAGATGATCGAGGAACGGCTGAAAACCT
ATGCCCACCTGTTCGACGACAAAGTGATGAAGCAGCTGAAGCGGCGGAGATACACCGGCTGGGGCAGGCT
GAGCCGGAAGCTGATCAACGGCATCCGGGACAAGCAGTCCGGCAAGACAATCCTGGATTTCCTGAAGTCC
GACGGCTTCGCCAACAGAAACTTCATGCAGCTGATCCACGACGACAGCCTGACCTTTAAAGAGGACATCC
AGAAAGCCCAGGTGTCCGGCCAGGGCGATAGCCTGCACGAGCACATTGCCAATCTGGCCGGCAGCCCCGC
CATTAAGAAGGGCATCCTGCAGACAGTGAAGGTGGTGGACGAGCTCGTGAAAGTGATGGGCCGGCACAAG
CCCGAGAACATCGTGATCGAAATGGCCAGAGAGAACCAGACCACCCAGAAGGGACAGAAGAACAGCCGCG
AGAGAATGAAGCGGATCGAAGAGGGCATCAAAGAGCTGGGCAGCCAGATCCTGAAAGAACACCCCGTGGA
AAACACCCAGCTGCAGAACGAGAAGCTGTACCTGTACTACCTGCAGAATGGGCGGGATATGTACGTGGAC
CAGGAACTGGACATCAACCGGCTGTCCGACTACGATGTGGACCATATCGTGCCTCAGAGCTTTCTGAAGG
ACGACTCCATCGACAACAAGGTGCTGACCAGAAGCGACAAGAACCGGGGCAAGAGCGACAACGTGCCCTC
CGAAGAGGTCGTGAAGAAGATGAAGAACTACTGGCGGCAGCTGCTGAACGCCAAGCTGATTACCCAGAGA
AAGTTCGACAATCTGACCAAGGCCGAGAGAGGCGGCCTGAGCGAACTGGATAAGGCCGGCTTCATCAAGA
GACAGCTGGTGGAAACCCGGCAGATCACAAAGCACGTGGCACAGATCCTGGACTCCCGGATGAACACTAA
GTACGACGAGAATGACAAGCTGATCCGGGAAGTGAAAGTGATCACCCTGAAGTCCAAGCTGGTGTCCGAT
TTCCGGAAGGATTTCCAGTTTTACAAAGTGCGCGAGATCAACAACTACCACCACGCCCACGACGCCTACC
TGAACGCCGTCGTGGGAACCGCCCTGATCAAAAAGTACCCTAAGCTGGAAAGCGAGTTCGTGTACGGCGA
CTACAAGGTGTACGACGTGCGGAAGATGATCGCCAAGAGCGAGCAGGAAATCGGCAAGGCTACCGCCAAG
TACTTCTTCTACAGCAACATCATGAACTTTTTCAAGACCGAGATTACCCTGGCCAACGGCGAGATCCGGA
AGCGGCCTCTGATCGAGACAAACGGCGAAACCGGGGAGATCGTGTGGGATAAGGGCCGGGATTTTGCCAC
CGTGCGGAAAGTGCTGAGCATGCCCCAAGTGAATATCGTGAAAAAGACCGAGGTGCAGACAGGCGGCTTC
AGCAAAGAGTCTATCCTGCCCAAGAGGAACAGCGATAAGCTGATCGCCAGAAAGAAGGACTGGGACCCTA
AGAAGTACGGCGGCTTCGACAGCCCCACCGTGGCCTATTCTGTGCTGGTGGTGGCCAAAGTGGAAAAGGG
CAAGTCCAAGAAACTGAAGAGTGTGAAAGAGCTGCTGGGGATCACCATCATGGAAAGAAGCAGCTTCGAG
AAGAATCCCATCGACTTTCTGGAAGCCAAGGGCTACAAAGAAGTGAAAAAGGACCTGATCATCAAGCTGC
CTAAGTACTCCCTGTTCGAGCTGGAAAACGGCCGGAAGAGAATGCTGGCCTCTGCCGGCGAACTGCAGAA
GGGAAACGAACTGGCCCTGCCCTCCAAATATGTGAACTTCCTGTACCTGGCCAGCCACTATGAGAAGCTG
AAGGGCTCCCCCGAGGATAATGAGCAGAAACAGCTGTTTGTGGAACAGCACAAGCACTACCTGGACGAGA
TCATCGAGCAGATCAGCGAGTTCTCCAAGAGAGTGATCCTGGCCGACGCTAATCTGGACAAAGTGCTGTC
CGCCTACAACAAGCACCGGGATAAGCCCATCAGAGAGCAGGCCGAGAATATCATCCACCTGTTTACCCTG
ACCAATCTGGGAGCCCCTGCCGCCTTCAAGTACTTTGACACCACCATCGACCGGAAGAGGTACACCAGCA
CCAAAGAGGTGCTGGACGCCACCCTGATCCACCAGAGCATCACCGGCCTGTACGAGACACGGATCGACCT
GTCTCAGCTGGGAGGCGACAAAAGGCCGGCGGCCACGAAAAAGGCCGGCCAGGCAAAAAAGAAAAAGTAA
GAATTCCTAGAGCTCGCTGATCAGCCTCGACTGTGCCTTCTAGTTGCCAGCCATCTGTTGTTTGCCCCTC
CCCCGTGCCTTCCTTGACCCTGGAAGGTGCCACTCCCACTGTCCTTTCCTAATAAAATGAGGAAATTGCA
TCGCATTGTCTGAGTAGGTGTCATTCTATTCTGGGGGGTGGGGTGGGGCAGGACAGCAAGGGGGAGGATT
GGGAAGAGAATAGCAGGCATGCTGGGGAGCGGCCGCAGGAACCCCTAGTGATGGAGTTGGCCACTCCCTC
TCTGCGCGCTCGCTCGCTCACTGAGGCCGGGCGACCAAAGGTCGCCCGACGCCCGGGCTTTGCCCGGGCG
GCCTCAGTGAGCGAGCGAGCGCGCAGCTGCCTGCAGGGGCGCCTGATGCGGTATTTTCTCCTTACGCATC
TGTGCGGTATTTCACACCGCATA
[95 nt withheld, positions 5694-5788]
T
[46 nt withheld, positions 5790-5835]
C
[141 nt withheld, positions 5837-5977]
CCTTTGACGTTGGAGTCCACGTTCTTT
[37 nt withheld, positions 6005-6041]
ACTCTATCTCGGGCTATTCTTTTGATTTATAAGGGATTTTGCCGATTTCGGTCTATTGGTTAAAAAATGA
GCTGATTTAACAAAAATTTAACGCGAATTTTAACAAAATATTAACGTTTACAATTTTATGGTGCACTCTC
AGTACAATCTGCTCTGATGCCGCATAGTTAAGCCAGCCCCGACACCCGCCAACACCCGCTGACGCGCCCT
GACGGGCTTGTCTGCTCCCGGCATCCGCTTACAGACAAGCTGTGACCGTCTCCGGGAGCTGCATGTGTCA
GAGGTTTTCACCGTCATCACCGAAACGCGCGAGACGAAAGGGCCTCGTGATACGCCTATTTTTATAGGTT
AATGTCATGATAATAATGGTTTCTTAGACGTCAGGTGGCACTTTTCGGGGAAATGTGCGCGGAACCCCTA
TTTGTTTATTTTTCTAAATACATTCAAATATGTATCCGCTCATGAGACAATAACCCTGATAAATGCTTCA
ATAATATTGAAAAAGGAAGAGTATGAGTATTCAACATTTCCGTGTCGCCCTTATTCCCTTTTTTGCGGCA
TTTTGCCTTCCTGTTTTTGCTCACCCAGAAACGCTGGTGAAAGTAAAAGATGCTGAAGATCAGTTGGGTG
CACGAGTGGGTTACATCGAACTGGATCTCAACAGCGGTAAGATCCTTGAGAGTTTTCGCCCCGAAGAACG
TTTTCCAATGATGAGCACTTTTAAAGTTCTGCTATGTGGCGCGGTATTATCCCGTATTGACGCCGGGCAA
GAGCAACTCGGTCGCCGCATACACTATTCTCAGAATGACTTGGTTGAGTACTCACCAGTCACAGAAAAGC
ATCTTACGGATGGCATGACAGTAAGAGAATTATGCAGTGCTGCCATAACCATGAGTGATAACACTGCGGC
CAACTTACTTCTGACAACGATCGGAGGACCGAAGGAGCTAACCGCTTTTTTGCACAACATGGGGGATCAT
GTAACTCGCCTTGATCGTTGGGAACCGGAGCTGAATGAAGCCATACCAAACGACGAGCGTGACACCACGA
TGCCTGTAGCAATGGCAACAACGTTGCGCAAACTATTAACTGGCGAACTACTTACTCTAGCTTCCCGGCA
ACAATTAATAGACTGGATGGAGGCGGATAAAGTTGCAGGACCACTTCTGCGCTCGGCCCTTCCGGCTGGC
TGGTTTATTGCTGATAAATCTGGAGCCGGTGAGCGTGGAAGCCGCGGTATCATTGCAGCACTGGGGCCAG
ATGGTAAGCCCTCCCGTATCGTAGTTATCTACACGACGGGGAGTCAGGCAACTATGGATGAACGAAATAG
ACAGATCGCTGAGATAGGTGCCTCACTGATTAAGCATTGGTAACTGTCAGACCAAGTTTACTCATATATA
CTTTAGATTGATTTAAAACTTCATTTTTAATTTAAAAGGATCTAGGTGAAGATCCTTTTTGATAATCTCA
TGACCAAAATCCCTTAACGTGAGTTTTCGTTCCACTGAGCGTCAGACCCCGTAGAAAAGATCAAAGGATC
TTCTTGAGATCCTTTTTTTCTGCGCGTAATCTGCTGCTTGCAAACAAAAAAACCACCGCTACCAGCGGTG
GTTTGTTTGCCGGATCAAGAGCTACCAACTCTTTTTCCGAAGGTAACTGGCTTCAGCAGAGCGCAGATAC
CAAATACTGTTCTTCTAGTGTAGCCGTAGTTAGGCCACCACTTCAAGAACTCTGTAGCACCGCCTACATA
CCTCGCTCTGCTAATCCTGTTACCAGTGGCTGCTGCCAGTGGCGATAAGTCGTGTCTTACCGGGTTGGAC
TCAAGACGATAGTTACCGGATAAGGCGCAGCGGTCGGGCTGAACGGGGGGTTCGTGCACACAGCCCAGCT
TGGAGCGAACGACCTACACCGAACTGAGATACCTACAGCGTGAGCTATGAGAAAGCGCCACGCTTCCCGA
AGGGAGAAAGGCGGACAGGTATCCGGTAAGCGGCAGGGTCGGAACAGGAGAGCGCACGAGGGAGCTTCCA
GGGGGAAACGCCTGGTATCTTTATAGTCCTGTCGGGTTTCGCCACCTCTGACTTGAGCGTCGATTTTTGT
GATGCTCGTCAGGGGGGCGGAGCCTATGGAAAAACGCCAGCAACGCGGCCTTTTTACGGTTCCTGGCCTT
TTGCTGGCCTTTTGCTCACATGTGAGGGCCTATTTCCCATGATTCCTTCATATTTGCATATACGATACAA
GGCTGTTAGAGAGATAATTGGAATTAATTTGACTGTAAACACAAAGATATTAGTACAAAATACGTGACGT
AGAAAGTAATAATTTCTTGGGTAGTTTGCAGTTTTAAAATTATGTTTTAAAATGGACTATCATATGCTTA
CCGTAACTTGAAAGTATTTCGATTTCTTGGCTTTATATATCTTGTGGAAAGGACGAAACACCGTTACCAT
TCTCACCTCCTGGGTTT
Features (pLannotate 1.2.2; 18 found; start..end, strand, type, name):
     79..122     +  misc_RNA       gRNA scaffold (fragment): guide RNA scaffold for the Streptococcus pyogenes CRISPR/Cas9 system
    169..454     +  enhancer       CMV enhancer: human cytomegalovirus immediate early enhancer; contains an 18-bp deletion relative to the standard CMV enhancer
    456..733     +  promoter       chicken β-actin promoter: No description available
    734..961     +  intron         hybrid intron: hybrid between chicken β-actin (CBA) and minute virus of mice (MMV) introns (Gray et al., 2011)
   1099..2700    +  CDS            Cas9(N): N-terminal portion of Streptococcus pyogenes Cas9 (Zetsche et al., 2015)
   2701..5199    +  CDS            Cas9(C): C-terminal portion of Streptococcus pyogenes Cas9 (Zetsche et al., 2015)
   5200..5247    +  CDS            nucleoplasmin NLS: bipartite nuclear localization signal from nucleoplasmin
   5281..5392    +  polyA_signal   bGH poly(A) signal: bovine growth hormone polyadenylation signal
   5497..5637    +  repeat_region  AAV2 ITR: inverted terminal repeat of adeno-associated virus serotype 2 inverted
   5642..5693    -  misc_feature   bom (fragment): basis of mobility region from pBR322
   5712..6167    +  rep_origin     f1 ori (sequence partly withheld): f1 bacteriophage origin of replication; arrow indicates direction of (+) strand synthesis
   6168..6217    -  misc_feature   bom (fragment): basis of mobility region from pBR322
   6319..6354    -  CDS            rop (fragment): Rop protein, which maintains plasmids at low copy number; rop
   6449..6553    +  promoter       AmpR promoter: bla
   6554..7414    +  CDS            AmpR: β-lactamase; bla; confers resistance to ampicillin, carbenicillin, and related antibiotics
   7585..8173    +  rep_origin     ori: high-copy-number ColE1/pMB1/pBR322/pUC origin of replication
   8235..8475    +  promoter       U6 promoter: RNA polymerase III promoter for human U6 snRNA
   8505..72      +  misc_RNA       gRNA scaffold (across the origin): guide RNA scaffold for the Streptococcus pyogenes CRISPR/Cas9 system
