[The description below was written by a language model from this plasmid's Addgene catalogue record and pLannotate feature annotations shown in this document.]
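Description:
pZNF609.1.0-gDNA is a pX330-based CRISPR/Cas9 expression plasmid for mammalian cells that carries a single guide RNA directed against the human ZNF609 gene. It is propagated in E. coli as a high-copy plasmid through a ColE1/pUC-type origin and is selected with ampicillin via the β-lactamase gene. An f1 phage origin and a single AAV2 inverted terminal repeat are also annotated as backbone remnants. With only one ITR detected, nothing in the record suggests the plasmid is intended for AAV packaging.

The construct holds two expression units. A human U6 RNA polymerase III promoter drives the guide, whose 20-nucleotide ZNF609-targeting spacer was inserted between the BbsI sites of pX330 (both destroyed during cloning), directly upstream of the Streptococcus pyogenes gRNA scaffold. The PAM listed with the guide in the record is genomic context and is not part of the plasmid. The second unit uses a hybrid CBh-type promoter, made up of the CMV enhancer, the chicken β-actin promoter and a hybrid intron, to express S. pyogenes Cas9. The annotation tool splits Cas9 into N- and C-terminal portions, but these are contiguous and form one full-length coding sequence. A C-terminal nucleoplasmin nuclear localization signal follows, and the unit ends with a bovine growth hormone polyadenylation signal.

The stated purpose is to create GFP fusion proteins. No GFP sequence is annotated in this plasmid, so it appears to supply only the nuclease and guide that cut the ZNF609 locus. The GFP tag would presumably come from a separate homology donor, which the record does not describe. The position of the cut site within ZNF609 is also not stated.
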