Addgene plasmid #132447: pZNF609.1.0-gDNA
Purpose: CRISPR/Cas9 plasmid to create GFP fusion proteins
Depositing lab: Kevin White. Depositing organization: University of Chicago.
Backbone
  Vector backbone: pX330
  Backbone manufacturer: addgene ID: 42230
  Vector type: CRISPR
Growth in bacteria
  Bacterial resistance: Ampicillin, 100 μg/mL
  Growth temperature: 37°C
  Growth strain: DH5alpha
  Copy number: High Copy
Gene/Insert
  Gene/Insert name: ZNF609
  gRNA/shRNA sequence: TTACCATTCTCACCTCCTGG GGG
  Species: H. sapiens (human)
  Entrez Gene: ZNF609 (a.k.a. KIAA0295, MGC164858)
  Cloning method: Restriction Enzyme; 5′ cloning site BbsI (destroyed during cloning); 3′ cloning site BbsI (destroyed during cloning)
Terms and licenses: Academic/Nonprofit Terms; Industry Terms: Not Available to Industry
Depositor comments: gRNA sequence also includes uncloned PAM after the space
How to cite: pZNF609.1.0-gDNA was a gift from Kevin White (Addgene plasmid # 132447 ; http://n2t.net/addgene:132447 ; RRID:Addgene_132447)
